Addgene plasmid #59187: G10 Cas9 MDC123
Purpose: G10 promoting Glycing Max codon optimized Cas9 (N and C terminus NLS) with bar plant selection
Depositing lab: Robert Stupar. Depositing organization: University of Minnesota. Publication: CRISPR/Cas mutagenesis of soybean and Medicago truncatula using a new web-tool and a modified Cas9 enzyme. Michno JM, Wang X, Liu J, Curtin SJ, Kono TJ, Stupar RM. GM Crops Food. 2015;6(4):243-52. doi: 10.1080/21645698.2015.1106063. PubMed 26479970.
Backbone
  Vector backbone: pMDC123
  Backbone manufacturer: Mark D Curtis
  Backbone size w/o insert (bp): 10213
  Total vector size (bp): 13191
  Modifications to backbone: Added G10 promoter instead of the 2X35S promoter and added a Glycine Max Codon Optimized Cas9 with an N and C terminus nuclear localization signal.
  Vector type: Plant Expression, CRISPR
  Selectable markers: Basta
Growth in bacteria
  Bacterial resistance: Kanamycin, 50 μg/mL
  Growth temperature: 37°C
  Growth strain: DH5alpha
  Growth instructions: It may take longer to grow than other plasmids due to the Cas9
  Copy number: Unknown
Gene/Insert
  Gene/Insert name: Glycine Max codon optimized Cas9 (alt name: Cas9)
  Species: Glycine Max
  Insert size (bp): 4140
  Promoter: G10
  Cloning method: Restriction Enzyme; 5′ cloning site SalI (not destroyed); 3′ cloning site PacI (not destroyed)
  Sequencing primers: 5′ M13_forward20_primer; 3′ M13_reverse_primer
Terms and licenses: Academic/Nonprofit Terms; Industry Terms: Not Available to Industry
How to cite: G10 Cas9 MDC123 was a gift from Robert Stupar (Addgene plasmid # 59187 ; http://n2t.net/addgene:59187 ; RRID:Addgene_59187)
