[The description below was written by a language model from this plasmid's Addgene catalogue record and pLannotate feature annotations shown in this document.]
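Description:
G10 Cas9 MDC123 is a plant-expression CRISPR binary vector of about 13.2 kb, built on the pMDC123 T-DNA backbone. The plasmid replicates in E. coli from a ColE1/pMB1-type origin, with a pBR322 bom region and a residual rop fragment also annotated. The pVS1 oriV, RepA and StaA functions allow replication and stable maintenance in Agrobacterium. Bacterial selection is by kanamycin resistance (an aphA-3-type aminoglycoside phosphotransferase), which lies outside the T-DNA.

Two plant expression units sit between the nopaline-type right and left border repeats. The first is a Streptococcus pyogenes Cas9 coding sequence that has been codon-optimized for soybean (Glycine max) and, according to the record, carries nuclear localization signals at both the N and C termini. It was cloned between SalI and PacI sites and is followed by the NOS terminator. The catalogue states that a G10 promoter replaced the backbone's original 2X35S promoter. The automated annotation does not identify a G10 element by name, marking only short 35S-related matches (a 35SPPDK fragment and a minimal CaMV 35S promoter) just upstream of Cas9, so the promoter's composition cannot be resolved further from the record. The second unit is the bar gene, encoding phosphinothricin acetyltransferase. It is driven by an enhanced CaMV 35S promoter with a CaMV poly(A) signal and confers Basta (glufosinate) resistance for selecting transformed plant tissue. Remnants of lacZα, lac regulatory sequences and polylinkers are cloning leftovers.

No guide RNA cassette is annotated, so the plasmid appears to supply only the nuclease. The associated work applied it to CRISPR/Cas mutagenesis in soybean and Medicago truncatula.
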