Features (pLannotate 1.2.2; 25 found; start..end, strand, type, name):
      5..145     -  misc_feature   bom: basis of mobility region from pBR322
    247..286     -  CDS            rop (fragment): Rop protein, which maintains plasmids at low copy number; rop
    489..683     -  rep_origin     pVS1 oriV: origin of replication for the Pseudomonas plasmid pVS1 (Heeb et al., 2000)
    749..1822    -  CDS            pVS1 RepA: replication protein from the Pseudomonas plasmid pVS1 (Heeb et al., 2000)
   2251..2880    -  CDS            pVS1 StaA: stability protein from the Pseudomonas plasmid pVS1 (Heeb et al., 2000)
   3440..3841    -  CDS            Y4CG_SINFN (fragment): Protein inferred from homology: Swiss-Prot protein existence level 3. From Sinorhizobium fredii (strain NBRC 101917 / NGR234).
   4181..4205    -  misc_feature   RB T-DNA repeat: right border repeat from nopaline C58 T-DNA
   4271..4425    -  CDS            lacZα (fragment): LacZα fragment of β-galactosidase; lacZ fragment
   4428..4473    -  misc_feature   MCS (fragment): pUC18/19 multiple cloning site
   4555..4573    -  misc_feature   MCS (fragment): pUC18/19 multiple cloning site
   4645..4690    +  promoter       35SPPDK promoter (fragment): hybrid promoter consisting of the cauliflower mosaic virus 35S enhancer fused to the maize C4PPDK basal promoter (Yoo et al., 2007)
   4689..4735    +  promoter       minimal CaMV 35S promoter: minimal 35S promoter from cauliflower mosaic virus
   4788..8891    +  CDS            cas9: CAS9_STRP1 - Also known as csn1 From Streptococcus pyogenes serotype M1.
   8957..9209    +  terminator     NOS terminator: nopaline synthase terminator and poly(A) signal
   9219..9254    -  misc_feature   MCS (fragment): pBluescript multiple cloning site
   9291..9313    -  protein_bind   lac operator (fragment): The lac repressor binds to the lac operator to inhibit transcription in E. coli. This inhibition can be relieved by adding lactose or isopropyl-β-D-thiogalactopyranoside (IPTG). lac repressor encoded by lacI
   9317..9347    -  promoter       lac promoter: promoter for the E. coli lac operon
   9362..9383    -  protein_bind   CAP binding site: CAP binding activates transcription in the presence of cAMP. E. coli catabolite activator protein
   9396..9484    -  CDS            lacI (fragment): lac repressor; lacI; The lac repressor binds to the lac operator to inhibit transcription in E. coli. This inhibition can be relieved by adding lactose or isopropyl-β-D-thiogalactopyranoside (IPTG).
   9574..10250   +  promoter       CaMV 35S promoter (enhanced): cauliflower mosaic virus 35S promoter with a duplicated enhancer region
  10295..10843   +  CDS            bar: PAT_STRHY - Experimental evidence at protein level: Swiss-Prot protein existence level 1. Inactivates phosphinothricin (PPT) by transfer of an acetyl group from acetyl CoA. Can also acetylate demethylphosphinothricin but not PTT or glutamate. This enzyme is an effector of phosphinothricin tripeptide (PTT or bialaphos) resistance. From Streptomyces hygroscopicus. Introduced by genetic manipulation and expressed in glufosinate-tolerant maize by Dekalb Genetics.
  10853..11027   +  polyA_signal   CaMV poly(A) signal: cauliflower mosaic virus polyadenylation signal
  11105..11129   -  misc_feature   LB T-DNA repeat: left border repeat from nopaline C58 T-DNA
  11554..12348   +  CDS            KanR: aminoglycoside phosphotransferase; aphA-3; confers resistance to kanamycin
  12435..13023   +  rep_origin     ori: high-copy-number ColE1/pMB1/pBR322/pUC origin of replication
>Addgene plasmid #59187 | G10 Cas9 MDC123 | addgene full sequence | sequence record 169048 | Addgene NGS result
AGCGCCTGATGCGGTATTTTCTCCTTACGCATCTGTGCGGTATTTCACACCGCATATGGTGCACTCTCAG
TACAATCTGCTCTGATGCCGCATAGTTAAGCCAGTATACACTCCGCTATCGCTACGTGACTGGGTCATGG
CTGCGCCCCGACACCCGCCAACACCCGCTGACGCGCCCTGACGGGCTTGTCTGCTCCCGGCATCCGCTTA
CAGACAAGCTGTGACCGTCTCCGGGAGCTGCATGTGTCAGAGGTTTTCACCGTCATCACCGAAACGCGCG
AGGCAGGGTGCCTTGATGTGGGCGCCGGCGGTCGAGTGGCGACGGCGCGGCTTGTCCGCGCCCTGGTAGA
TTGCCTGGCCGTAGGCCAGCCATTTTTGAGCGGCCAGCGGCCGCGATAGGCCGACGCGAAGCGGCGGGGC
GTAGGGAGCGCAGCGACCGAAGGGTAGGCGCTTTTTGCAGCTCTTCGGCTGTGCGCTGGCCAGACAGTTA
TGCACAGGCCAGGCGGGTTTTAAGAGTTTTAATAAGTTTTAAAGAGTTTTAGGCGGAAAAATCGCCTTTT
TTCTCTTTTATATCAGTCACTTACATGTGTGACCGGTTCCCAATGTACGGCTTTGGGTTCCCAATGTACG
GGTTCCGGTTCCCAATGTACGGCTTTGGGTTCCCAATGTACGTGCTATCCACAGGAAAGAGACCTTTTCG
ACCTTTTTCCCCTGCTAGGGCAATTTGCCCTAGCATCTGCTCCGTACATTAGGAACCGGCGGATGCTTCG
CCCTCGATCAGGTTGCGGTAGCGCATGACTAGGATCGGGCCAGCCTGCCCCGCCTCCTCCTTCAAATCGT
ACTCCGGCAGGTCATTTGACCCGATCAGCTTGCGCACGGTGAAACAGAACTTCTTGAACTCTCCGGCGCT
GCCACTGCGTTCGTAGATCGTCTTGAACAACCATCTGGCTTCTGCCTTGCCTGCGGCGCGGCGTGCCAGG
CGGTAGAGAAAACGGCCGATGCCGGGATCGATCAAAAAGTAATCGGGGTGAACCGTCAGCACGTCCGGGT
TCTTGCCTTCTGTGATCTCGCGGTACATCCAATCAGCTAGCTCGATCTCGATGTACTCCGGCCGCCCGGT
TTCGCTCTTTACGATCTTGTAGCGGCTAATCAAGGCTTCACCCTCGGATACCGTCACCAGGCGGCCGTTC
TTGGCCTTCTTCGTACGCTGCATGGCAACGTGCGTGGTGTTTAACCGAATGCAGGTTTCTACCAGGTCGT
CTTTCTGCTTTCCGCCATCGGCTCGCCGGCAGAACTTGAGTACGTCCGCAACGTGTGGACGGAACACGCG
GCCGGGCTTGTCTCCCTTCCCTTCCCGGTATCGGTTCATGGATTCGGTTAGATGGGAAACCGCCATCAGT
ACCAGGTCGTAATCCCACACACTGGCCATGCCGGCCGGCCCTGCGGAAACCTCTACGTGCCCGTCTGGAA
GCTCGTAGCGGATCACCTCGCCAGCTCGTCGGTCACGCTTCGACAGACGGAAAACGGCCACGTCCATGAT
GCTGCGACTATCGCGGGTGCCCACGTCATAGAGCATCGGAACGAAAAAATCTGGTTGCTCGTCGCCCTTG
GGCGGCTTCCTAATCGACGGCGCACCGGCTGCCGGCGGTTGCCGGGATTCTTTGCGGATTCGATCAGCGG
CCGCTTGCCACGATTCACCGGGGCGTGCTTCTGCCTCGATGCGTTGCCGCTGGGCGGCCTGCGCGGCCTT
CAACTTCTCCACCAGGTCATCACCCAGCGCCGCGCCGATTTGTACCGGGCCGGATGGTTTGCGACCGCTC
ACGCCGATTCCTCGGGCTTGGGGGTTCCAGTGCCATTGCAGGGCCGGCAGGCAACCCAGCCGCTTACGCC
TGGCCAACCGCCCGTTCCTCCACACATGGGGCATTCCACGGCGTCGGTGCCTGGTTGTTCTTGATTTTCC
ATGCCGCCTCCTTTAGCCGCTAAAATTCATCTACTCATTTATTCATTTGCTCATTTACTCTGGTAGCTGC
GCGATGTATTCAGATAGCAGCTCGGTAATGGTCTTGCCTTGGCGTACCGCGTACATCTTCAGCTTGGTGT
GATCCTCCGCCGGCAACTGAAAGTTGACCCGCTTCATGGCTGGCGTGTCTGCCAGGCTGGCCAACGTTGC
AGCCTTGCTGCTGCGTGCGCTCGGACGGCCGGCACTTAGCGTGTTTGTGCTTTTGCTCATTTTCTCTTTA
CCTCATTAACTCAAATGAGTTTTGATTTAATTTCAGCGGCCAGCGCCTGGACCTCGCGGGCAGCGTCGCC
CTCGGGTTCTGATTCAAGAACGGTTGTGCCGGCGGCGGCAGTGCCTGGGTAGCTCACGCGCTGCGTGATA
CGGGACTCAAGAATGGGCAGCTCGTACCCGGCCAGCGCCTCGGCAACCTCACCGCCGATGCGCGTGCCTT
TGATCGCCCGCGACACGACAAAGGCCGCTTGTAGCCTTCCATCCGTGACCTCAATGCGCTGCTTAACCAG
CTCCACCAGGTCGGCGGTGGCCCATATGTCGTAAGGGCTTGGCTGCACCGGAATCAGCACGAAGTCGGCT
GCCTTGATCGCGGACACAGCCAAGTCCGCCGCCTGGGGCGCTCCGTCGATCACTACGAAGTCGCGCCGGC
CGATGGCCTTCACGTCGCGGTCAATCGTCGGGCGGTCGATGCCGACAACGGTTAGCGGTTGATCTTCCCG
CACGGCCGCCCAATCGCGGGCACTGCCCTGGGGATCGGAATCGACTAACAGAACATCGGCCCCGGCGAGT
TGCAGGGCGCGGGCTAGATGGGTTGCGATGGTCGTCTTGCCTGACCCGCCTTTCTGGTTAAGTACAGCGA
TAACCTTCATGCGTTCCCCTTGCGTATTTGTTTATTTACTCATCGCATCATATACGCAGCGACCGCATGA
CGCAAGCTGTTTTACTCAAATACACATCACCTTTTTAGACGGCGGCGCTCGGTTTCTTCAGCGGCCAAGC
TGGCCGGCCAGGCCGCCAGCTTGGCATCAGACAAACCGGCCAGGATTTCATGCAGCCGCACGGTTGAGAC
GTGCGCGGGCGGCTCGAACACGTACCCGGCCGCGATCATCTCCGCCTCGATCTCTTCGGTAATGAAAAAC
GGTTCGTCCTGGCCGTCCTGGTGCGGTTTCATGCTTGTTCCTCTTGGCGTTCATTCTCGGCGGCCGCCAG
GGCGTCGGCCTCGGTCAATGCGTCCTCACGGAAGGCACCGCGCCGCCTGGCCTCGGTGGGCGTCACTTCC
TCGCTGCGCTCAAGTGCGCGGTACAGGGTCGAGCGATGCACGCCAAGCAGTGCAGCCGCCTCTTTCACGG
TGCGGCCTTCCTGGTCGATCAGCTCGCGGGCGTGCGCGATCTGTGCCGGGGTGAGGGTAGGGCGGGGGCC
AAACTTCACGCCTCGGGCCTTGGCGGCCTCGCGCCCGCTCCGGGTGCGGTCGATGATTAGGGAACGCTCG
AACTCGGCAATGCCGGCGAACACGGTCAACACCATGCGGCCGGCCGGCGTGGTGGTGTCGGCCCACGGCT
CTGCCAGGCTACGCAGGCCCGCGCCGGCCTCCTGGATGCGCTCGGCAATGTCCAGTAGGTCGCGGGTGCT
GCGGGCCAGGCGGTCTAGCCTGGTCACTGTCACAACGTCGCCAGGGCGTAGGTGGTCAAGCATCCTGGCC
AGCTCCGGGCGGTCGCGCCTGGTGCCGGTGATCTTCTCGGAAAACAGCTTGGTGCAGCCGGCCGCGTGCA
GTTCGGCCCGTTGGTTGGTCAAGTCCTGGTCGTCGGTGCTGACGCGGGCATAGCCCAGCAGGCCAGCGGC
GGCGCTCTTGTTCATGGCGTAATGTCTCCGGTTCTAGTCGCAAGTATTCTACTTTATGCGACTAAAACAC
GCGACAAGAAAACGCCAGGAAAAGGGCAGGGCGGCAGCCTGTCGCGTAACTTAGGACTTGTGCGACATGT
CGTTTTCAGAAGACGGCTGCACTGAACGTCAGAAGCCGACTGCACTATAGCAGCGGAGGGGTTGGATCAA
AGTACTTTGATCCCGAGGGGAACCCTGTGGTTGGCATGCACATACAAATGGACGAACGGATAAACCTTTT
CACGCCCTTTTAAATATCCGATTATTCTAATAAACGCTCTTTTCTCTTAGGTTTACCCGCCAATATATCC
TGTCAAACACTGATAGTTTAAACTGAAGGCGGGAAACGACAATCTGATCCAAGCTCAAGCTGCTCTAGCA
TTCGCCATTCAGGCTGCGCAACTGTTGGGAAGGGCGATCGGTGCGGGCCTCTTCGCTATTACGCCAGCTG
GCGAAAGGGGGATGTGCTGCAAGGCGATTAAGTTGGGTAACGCCAGGGTTTTCCCAGTCACGACGTTGTA
AAACGACGGCCAGTGCCAAGCTTGCATGCCTGCAGGTCGACTCTAGAGGATCCCCGGGTACCGGGCCCCC
CCTCGAGGCGCGCCACCAGGTCGACATAGTTTAAACTGAAGGCGGGAAACGACAATCTGATCCAAGCTCA
AGCTAAGCTTGCATGCCTGCAGGATATCGTGGATCCAAGCTTGCCACGTGCCGCCACGTGCCGCCACGTG
CCGCCACGTGCCTCTAGAGGATCCATCTCCACTGACGTAAGGGATGACGCACAATCCCACTATCCTTCGC
AAGACCCTTCCTCTATATAAGGAAGTTCATTTCATTTGGAGAGGACACGCTGCTTATGTCCAGAGCTGAT
CCAAAGAAGAAGAGAAAGGTGGTCGACATGGATAAGAAGTACTCCATCGGACTGGATATCGGAACTAACT
CCGTGGGATGGGCTGTGATCACTGATGAGTACAAGGTGCCATCCAAGAAGTTCAAGGTGCTGGGAAACAC
TGATAGACACTCCATCAAGAAGAACCTGATCGGAGCTCTGCTGTTCGATTCCGGAGAGACTGCTGAGGCT
ACTAGACTGAAGAGAACTGCTAGAAGAAGATACACTAGAAGAAAGAACAGAATCTGCTACCTGCAAGAGA
TCTTCTCCAACGAGATGGCTAAGGTGGATGATTCCTTCTTCCACAGACTGGAGGAGTCCTTCCTGGTGGA
GGAGGATAAGAAGCACGAGAGACACCCAATCTTCGGAAACATCGTGGATGAGGTGGCTTACCACGAGAAG
TACCCAACTATCTACCACCTGAGAAAGAAGCTGGTGGATTCCACTGATAAGGCTGATCTGAGACTGATCT
ACCTGGCTCTGGCTCACATGATCAAGTTCAGAGGACACTTCCTGATCGAGGGAGATCTGAACCCAGATAA
CTCCGATGTGGATAAGCTGTTCATCCAACTGGTGCAAACTTACAACCAACTGTTCGAGGAGAACCCAATC
AACGCTTCCGGAGTGGATGCTAAGGCTATCCTGTCCGCTAGACTGTCCAAGTCCAGAAGACTGGAGAACC
TGATCGCTCAACTGCCAGGAGAGAAGAAGAACGGACTGTTCGGAAACCTGATCGCTCTGTCCCTGGGACT
GACTCCAAACTTCAAGTCCAACTTCGATCTGGCTGAGGATGCTAAGCTGCAACTGTCCAAGGATACTTAC
GATGATGATCTGGATAACCTGCTGGCTCAAATCGGAGATCAATACGCTGATCTGTTCCTGGCTGCTAAGA
ACCTGTCCGATGCTATCCTGCTGTCCGATATCCTGAGAGTGAACACTGAGATCACTAAGGCTCCACTGTC
CGCTTCCATGATCAAGAGATACGATGAGCACCACCAAGATCTGACTCTGCTGAAGGCTCTGGTGAGACAA
CAACTGCCAGAGAAGTACAAGGAGATCTTCTTCGATCAATCCAAGAACGGATACGCTGGATACATCGATG
GAGGAGCTTCCCAAGAGGAGTTCTACAAGTTCATCAAGCCAATCCTGGAGAAGATGGATGGAACTGAGGA
GCTGCTGGTGAAGCTGAACAGAGAGGATCTGCTGAGAAAGCAAAGAACTTTCGATAACGGATCCATCCCA
CACCAAATCCACCTGGGAGAGCTGCACGCTATCCTGAGAAGACAAGAGGATTTCTACCCATTCCTGAAGG
ATAACAGAGAGAAGATCGAGAAGATCCTGACTTTCAGAATCCCATACTACGTGGGACCACTGGCTAGAGG
AAACTCCAGATTCGCTTGGATGACTAGAAAGTCCGAGGAGACTATCACTCCATGGAACTTCGAGGAGGTG
GTGGATAAGGGAGCTTCCGCTCAATCCTTCATCGAGAGAATGACTAACTTCGATAAGAACCTGCCAAACG
AGAAGGTGCTGCCAAAGCACTCCCTGCTGTACGAGTACTTCACTGTGTACAACGAGCTGACTAAGGTGAA
GTACGTGACTGAGGGAATGAGAAAGCCAGCTTTCCTGTCCGGAGAGCAAAAGAAGGCTATCGTGGATCTG
CTGTTCAAGACTAACAGAAAGGTGACTGTGAAGCAACTGAAGGAGGATTACTTCAAGAAGATCGAGTGCT
TCGATTCCGTGGAGATCTCCGGAGTGGAGGATAGATTCAACGCTTCCCTGGGAACTTACCACGATCTGCT
GAAGATCATCAAGGATAAGGATTTCCTGGATAACGAGGAGAACGAGGATATCCTGGAGGATATCGTGCTG
ACTCTGACTCTGTTCGAGGATAGAGAGATGATCGAGGAGAGACTGAAGACTTACGCTCACCTGTTCGATG
ATAAGGTGATGAAGCAACTGAAGAGAAGAAGATACACTGGATGGGGAAGACTGTCCAGAAAGCTGATCAA
CGGAATCAGAGATAAGCAATCCGGAAAGACTATCCTGGATTTCCTGAAGTCCGATGGATTCGCTAACAGA
AACTTCATGCAACTGATCCACGATGATTCCCTGACTTTCAAGGAGGATATCCAAAAGGCTCAAGTGTCCG
GACAAGGAGATTCCCTGCACGAGCACATCGCTAACCTGGCTGGATCCCCAGCTATCAAGAAGGGAATCCT
GCAAACTGTGAAGGTGGTGGATGAGCTGGTGAAGGTGATGGGAAGACACAAGCCAGAGAACATCGTGATC
GAGATGGCTAGAGAGAACCAAACTACTCAAAAGGGACAAAAGAACTCCAGAGAGAGAATGAAGAGAATCG
AGGAGGGAATCAAGGAGCTGGGATCCCAAATCCTGAAGGAGCACCCAGTGGAGAACACTCAACTGCAAAA
CGAGAAGCTGTACCTGTACTACCTGCAAAACGGAAGAGATATGTACGTGGATCAAGAGCTGGATATCAAC
AGACTGTCCGATTACGATGTGGATCACATCGTGCCACAATCCTTCCTGAAGGATGATTCCATCGATAACA
AGGTGCTGACTAGATCCGATAAGAACAGAGGAAAGTCCGATAACGTGCCATCCGAGGAGGTGGTGAAGAA
GATGAAGAACTACTGGAGACAACTGCTGAACGCTAAGCTGATCACTCAAAGAAAGTTCGATAACCTGACT
AAGGCTGAGAGAGGAGGACTGTCCGAGCTGGATAAGGCTGGATTCATCAAGAGACAACTGGTGGAGACTA
GACAAATCACTAAGCACGTGGCTCAAATCCTGGATTCCAGAATGAACACTAAGTACGATGAGAACGATAA
GCTGATCAGAGAGGTGAAGGTGATCACTCTGAAGTCCAAGCTGGTGTCCGATTTCAGAAAGGATTTCCAA
TTCTACAAGGTGAGAGAGATCAACAACTACCACCACGCTCACGATGCTTACCTGAACGCTGTGGTGGGAA
CTGCTCTGATCAAGAAGTACCCAAAGCTGGAGTCCGAGTTCGTGTACGGAGATTACAAGGTGTACGATGT
GAGAAAGATGATCGCTAAGTCCGAGCAAGAGATCGGAAAGGCTACTGCTAAGTACTTCTTCTACTCCAAC
ATCATGAACTTCTTCAAGACTGAGATCACTCTGGCTAACGGAGAGATCAGAAAGAGACCACTGATCGAGA
CTAACGGAGAGACTGGAGAGATCGTGTGGGATAAGGGAAGAGATTTCGCTACTGTGAGAAAGGTGCTGTC
CATGCCACAAGTGAACATCGTGAAGAAGACTGAGGTGCAAACTGGAGGATTCTCCAAGGAGTCCATCCTG
CCAAAGAGAAACTCCGATAAGCTGATCGCTAGAAAGAAGGATTGGGATCCAAAGAAGTACGGAGGATTCG
ATTCCCCAACTGTGGCTTACTCCGTGCTGGTGGTGGCTAAGGTGGAGAAGGGAAAGTCCAAGAAGCTGAA
GTCCGTGAAGGAGCTGCTGGGAATCACTATCATGGAGAGATCCTCCTTCGAGAAGAACCCAATCGATTTC
CTGGAGGCTAAGGGATACAAGGAGGTGAAGAAGGATCTGATCATCAAGCTGCCAAAGTACTCCCTGTTCG
AGCTGGAGAACGGAAGAAAGAGAATGCTGGCTTCCGCTGGAGAGCTGCAAAAGGGAAACGAGCTGGCTCT
GCCATCCAAGTACGTGAACTTCCTGTACCTGGCTTCCCACTACGAGAAGCTGAAGGGATCCCCAGAGGAT
AACGAGCAAAAGCAACTGTTCGTGGAGCAACACAAGCACTACCTGGATGAGATCATCGAGCAAATCTCCG
AGTTCTCCAAGAGAGTGATCCTGGCTGATGCTAACCTGGATAAGGTGCTGTCCGCTTACAACAAGCACAG
AGATAAGCCAATCAGAGAGCAAGCTGAGAACATCATCCACCTGTTCACTCTGACTAACCTGGGAGCTCCA
GCTGCTTTCAAGTACTTCGATACTACTATCGATAGAAAGAGATACACTTCCACTAAGGAGGTGCTGGATG
CTACTCTGATCCACCAATCCATCACTGGACTGTACGAGACTAGAATCGATCTGTCCCAACTGGGAGGAGA
TCTGCAACCAAAGAAGAAGAGAAAGGTGGGAGGATGATCTAGACCAGATTAATTAAGAATTTCCCCGATC
GTTCAAACATTTGGCAATAAAGTTTCTTAAGATTGAATCCTGTTGCCGGTCTTGCGATGATTATCATATA
ATTTCTGTTGAATTACGTTAAGCATGTAATAATTAACATGTAATGCATGACGTTATTTATGAGATGGGTT
TTTATGATTAGAGTCCCGCAATTATACATTTAATACGCGATAGAAAACAAAATATAGCGCGCAAACTAGG
ATAAATTATCGCGCGCGGTGTCATCTATGTTACTAGATCGGTTAATTAACTAGTTCTAGAGCGGCCGCCA
CCGCGGTGGAGCTCGAATTCGTAATCATGTCATAGCTGTTTCCTGTGTGAAATTGTTATCCGCTCACAAT
TCCACACAACATACGAGCCGGAAGCATAAAGTGTAAAGCCTGGGGTGCCTAATGAGTGAGCTAACTCACA
TTAATTGCGTTGCGCTCACTGCCCGCTTTCCAGTCGGGAAACCTGTCGTGCCAGCTGCATTAATGAATCG
GCCAACGCGCGGGGAGAGGCGGTTTGCGTATTGGCTAGAGCAGCTTGCCAACATGGTGGAGCACGACACT
CTCGTCTACTCCAAGAATATCAAAGATACAGTCTCAGAAGACCAAAGGGCTATTGAGACTTTTCAACAAA
GGGTAATATCGGGAAACCTCCTCGGATTCCATTGCCCAGCTATCTGTCACTTCATCAAAAGGACAGTAGA
AAAGGAAGGTGGCACCTACAAATGCCATCATTGCGATAAAGGAAAGGCTATCGTTCAAGATGCCTCTGCC
GACAGTGGTCCCAAAGATGGACCCCCACCCACGAGGAGCATCGTGGAAAAAGAAGACGTTCCAACCACGT
CTTCAAAGCAAGTGGATTGATGTGAACATGGTGGAGCACGACACTCTCGTCTACTCCAAGAATATCAAAG
ATACAGTCTCAGAAGACCAAAGGGCTATTGAGACTTTTCAACAAAGGGTAATATCGGGAAACCTCCTCGG
ATTCCATTGCCCAGCTATCTGTCACTTCATCAAAAGGACAGTAGAAAAGGAAGGTGGCACCTACAAATGC
CATCATTGCGATAAAGGAAAGGCTATCGTTCAAGATGCCTCTGCCGACAGTGGTCCCAAAGATGGACCCC
CACCCACGAGGAGCATCGTGGAAAAAGAAGACGTTCCAACCACGTCTTCAAAGCAAGTGGATTGATGTGA
TATCTCCACTGACGTAAGGGATGACGCACAATCCCACTATCCTTCGCAAGACCCTTCCTCTATATAAGGA
AGTTCATTTCATTTGGAGAGGACACGCTGAAATCACCAGTCTCTCTCTACAAATCTATCTCTCTCGAGTC
TACCATGAGCCCAGAACGACGCCCGGCCGACATCCGCCGTGCCACCGAGGCGGACATGCCGGCGGTCTGC
ACCATCGTCAACCACTACATCGAGACAAGCACGGTCAACTTCCGTACCGAGCCGCAGGAACCGCAGGAGT
GGACGGACGACCTCGTCCGTCTGCGGGAGCGCTATCCCTGGCTCGTCGCCGAGGTGGACGGCGAGGTCGC
CGGCATCGCCTACGCGGGCCCCTGGAAGGCACGCAACGCCTACGACTGGACGGCCGAGTCGACCGTGTAC
GTCTCCCCCCGCCACCAGCGGACGGGACTGGGCTCCACGCTCTACACCCACCTGCTGAAGTCCCTGGAGG
CACAGGGCTTCAAGAGCGTGGTCGCTGTCATCGGGCTGCCCAACGACCCGAGCGTGCGCATGCACGAGGC
GCTCGGATATGCCCCCCGCGGCATGCTGCGGGCGGCCGGCTTCAAGCACGGGAACTGGCATGACGTGGGT
TTCTGGCAGCTGGACTTCAGCCTGCCGGTACCGCCCCGTCCGGTCCTGCCCGTCACCGAGATTTGACTCG
AGTTTCTCCATAATAATGTGTGAGTAGTTCCCAGATAAGGGAATTAGGGTTCCTATAGGGTTTCGCTCAT
GTGTTGAGCATATAAGAAACCCTTAGTATGTATTTGTATTTGTAAAATACTTCTATCAATAAAATTTCTA
ATTCCTAAAACCAAAATCCAGTACTAAAATCCAGATCCCCCGAATTAATTCGGCGTTAATTCAGTACATT
AAAAACGTCCGCAATGTGTTATTAAGTTGTCTAAGCGTCAATTTGTTTACACCACAATATATCCTGCCAC
CAGCCAGCCAACAGCTCCCCGACCGGCAGCTCGGCACAAAATCACCACTCGATACAGGCAGCCCATCAGT
CCGGGACGGCGTCAGCGGGAGAGCCGTTGTAAGGCGGCAGACTTTGCTCATGTTACCGATGCTATTCGGA
AGAACGGCAACTAAGCTGCCGGGTTTGAAACACGGATGATCTCGCGGAGGGTAGCATGTTGATTGTAACG
ATGACAGAGCGTTGCTGCCTGTGATCACCGCGGTTTCAAAATCGGCTCCGTCGATACTATGTTATACGCC
AACTTTGAAAACAACTTTGAAAAAGCTGTTTTCTGGTATTTAAGGTTTTAGAATGCAAGGAACAGTGAAT
TGGAGTTCGTCTTGTTATAATTAGCTTCTTGGGGTATCTTTAAATACTGTAGAAAAGAGGAAGGAAATAA
TAAATGGCTAAAATGAGAATATCACCGGAATTGAAAAAACTGATCGAAAAATACCGCTGCGTAAAAGATA
CGGAAGGAATGTCTCCTGCTAAGGTATATAAGCTGGTGGGAGAAAATGAAAACCTATATTTAAAAATGAC
GGACAGCCGGTATAAAGGGACCACCTATGATGTGGAACGGGAAAAGGACATGATGCTATGGCTGGAAGGA
AAGCTGCCTGTTCCAAAGGTCCTGCACTTTGAACGGCATGATGGCTGGAGCAATCTGCTCATGAGTGAGG
CCGATGGCGTCCTTTGCTCGGAAGAGTATGAAGATGAACAAAGCCCTGAAAAGATTATCGAGCTGTATGC
GGAGTGCATCAGGCTCTTTCACTCCATCGACATATCGGATTGTCCCTATACGAATAGCTTAGACAGCCGC
TTAGCCGAATTGGATTACTTACTGAATAACGATCTGGCCGATGTGGATTGCGAAAACTGGGAAGAAGACA
CTCCATTTAAAGATCCGCGCGAGCTGTATGATTTTTTAAAGACGGAAAAGCCCGAAGAGGAACTTGTCTT
TTCCCACGGCGACCTGGGAGACAGCAACATCTTTGTGAAAGATGGCAAAGTAAGTGGCTTTATTGATCTT
GGGAGAAGCGGCAGGGCGGACAAGTGGTATGACATTGCCTTCTGCGTCCGGTCGATCAGGGAGGATATCG
GGGAAGAACAGTATGTCGAGCTATTTTTTGACTTACTGGGGATCAAGCCTGATTGGGAGAAAATAAAATA
TTATATTTTACTGGATGAATTGTTTTAGTACCTAGAATGCATGACCAAAATCCCTTAACGTGAGTTTTCG
TTCCACTGAGCGTCAGACCCCGTAGAAAAGATCAAAGGATCTTCTTGAGATCCTTTTTTTCTGCGCGTAA
TCTGCTGCTTGCAAACAAAAAAACCACCGCTACCAGCGGTGGTTTGTTTGCCGGATCAAGAGCTACCAAC
TCTTTTTCCGAAGGTAACTGGCTTCAGCAGAGCGCAGATACCAAATACTGTCCTTCTAGTGTAGCCGTAG
TTAGGCCACCACTTCAAGAACTCTGTAGCACCGCCTACATACCTCGCTCTGCTAATCCTGTTACCAGTGG
CTGCTGCCAGTGGCGATAAGTCGTGTCTTACCGGGTTGGACTCAAGACGATAGTTACCGGATAAGGCGCA
GCGGTCGGGCTGAACGGGGGGTTCGTGCACACAGCCCAGCTTGGAGCGAACGACCTACACCGAACTGAGA
TACCTACAGCGTGAGCTATGAGAAAGCGCCACGCTTCCCGAAGGGAGAAAGGCGGACAGGTATCCGGTAA
GCGGCAGGGTCGGAACAGGAGAGCGCACGAGGGAGCTTCCAGGGGGAAACGCCTGGTATCTTTATAGTCC
TGTCGGGTTTCGCCACCTCTGACTTGAGCGTCGATTTTTGTGATGCTCGTCAGGGGGGCGGAGCCTATGG
AAAAACGCCAGCAACGCGGCCTTTTTACGGTTCCTGGCCTTTTGCTGGCCTTTTGCTCACATGTTCTTTC
CTGCGTTATCCCCTGATTCTGTGGATAACCGTATTACCGCCTTTGAGTGAGCTGATACCGCTCGCCGCAG
CCGAACGACCGAGCGCAGCGAGTCAGTGAGCGAGGAAGCGGAAG
