>Addgene plasmid #59187 | G10 Cas9 MDC123 | depositor partial sequence | sequence record 91756 | G10 Promoter
ATAGTTTAAACTGAAGGCGGGAAACGACAATCTGATCCAAGCTCAAGCTAAGCTTGCATGCCTGCAGGAT
ATCGTGGATCCAAGCTTGCCACGTGCCGCCACGTGCCGCCACGTGCCGCCACGTGCCTCTAGAGGATCCA
TCTCCACTGACGTAAGGGATGACGCACAATCCCACTATCCTTCGCAAGACCCTTCCTCTATATAAGGAAG
TTCATTTCATTTGGAGAGGACACGCTG
