>Addgene plasmid #59187 | G10 Cas9 MDC123 | depositor partial sequence | sequence record 91757 | Cas9
ATGGATAAGAAGTACTCCATCGGACTGGATATCGGAACTAACTCCGTGGGATGGGCTGTGATCACTGATG
AGTACAAGGTGCCATCCAAGAAGTTCAAGGTGCTGGGAAACACTGATAGACACTCCATCAAGAAGAACCT
GATCGGAGCTCTGCTGTTCGATTCCGGAGAGACTGCTGAGGCTACTAGACTGAAGAGAACTGCTAGAAGA
AGATACACTAGAAGAAAGAACAGAATCTGCTACCTGCAAGAGATCTTCTCCAACGAGATGGCTAAGGTGG
ATGATTCCTTCTTCCACAGACTGGAGGAGTCCTTCCTGGTGGAGGAGGATAAGAAGCACGAGAGACACCC
AATCTTCGGAAACATCGTGGATGAGGTGGCTTACCACGAGAAGTACCCAACTATCTACCACCTGAGAAAG
AAGCTGGTGGATTCCACTGATAAGGCTGATCTGAGACTGATCTACCTGGCTCTGGCTCACATGATCAAGT
TCAGAGGACACTTCCTGATCGAGGGAGATCTGAACCCAGATAACTCCGATGTGGATAAGCTGTTCATCCA
ACTGGTGCAAACTTACAACCAACTGTTCGAGGAGAACCCAATCAACGCTTCCGGAGTGGATGCTAAGGCT
ATCCTGTCCGCTAGACTGTCCAAGTCCAGAAGACTGGAGAACCTGATCGCTCAACTGCCAGGAGAGAAGA
AGAACGGACTGTTCGGAAACCTGATCGCTCTGTCCCTGGGACTGACTCCAAACTTCAAGTCCAACTTCGA
TCTGGCTGAGGATGCTAAGCTGCAACTGTCCAAGGATACTTACGATGATGATCTGGATAACCTGCTGGCT
CAAATCGGAGATCAATACGCTGATCTGTTCCTGGCTGCTAAGAACCTGTCCGATGCTATCCTGCTGTCCG
ATATCCTGAGAGTGAACACTGAGATCACTAAGGCTCCACTGTCCGCTTCCATGATCAAGAGATACGATGA
GCACCACCAAGATCTGACTCTGCTGAAGGCTCTGGTGAGACAACAACTGCCAGAGAAGTACAAGGAGATC
TTCTTCGATCAATCCAAGAACGGATACGCTGGATACATCGATGGAGGAGCTTCCCAAGAGGAGTTCTACA
AGTTCATCAAGCCAATCCTGGAGAAGATGGATGGAACTGAGGAGCTGCTGGTGAAGCTGAACAGAGAGGA
TCTGCTGAGAAAGCAAAGAACTTTCGATAACGGATCCATCCCACACCAAATCCACCTGGGAGAGCTGCAC
GCTATCCTGAGAAGACAAGAGGATTTCTACCCATTCCTGAAGGATAACAGAGAGAAGATCGAGAAGATCC
TGACTTTCAGAATCCCATACTACGTGGGACCACTGGCTAGAGGAAACTCCAGATTCGCTTGGATGACTAG
AAAGTCCGAGGAGACTATCACTCCATGGAACTTCGAGGAGGTGGTGGATAAGGGAGCTTCCGCTCAATCC
TTCATCGAGAGAATGACTAACTTCGATAAGAACCTGCCAAACGAGAAGGTGCTGCCAAAGCACTCCCTGC
TGTACGAGTACTTCACTGTGTACAACGAGCTGACTAAGGTGAAGTACGTGACTGAGGGAATGAGAAAGCC
AGCTTTCCTGTCCGGAGAGCAAAAGAAGGCTATCGTGGATCTGCTGTTCAAGACTAACAGAAAGGTGACT
GTGAAGCAACTGAAGGAGGATTACTTCAAGAAGATCGAGTGCTTCGATTCCGTGGAGATCTCCGGAGTGG
AGGATAGATTCAACGCTTCCCTGGGAACTTACCACGATCTGCTGAAGATCATCAAGGATAAGGATTTCCT
GGATAACGAGGAGAACGAGGATATCCTGGAGGATATCGTGCTGACTCTGACTCTGTTCGAGGATAGAGAG
ATGATCGAGGAGAGACTGAAGACTTACGCTCACCTGTTCGATGATAAGGTGATGAAGCAACTGAAGAGAA
GAAGATACACTGGATGGGGAAGACTGTCCAGAAAGCTGATCAACGGAATCAGAGATAAGCAATCCGGAAA
GACTATCCTGGATTTCCTGAAGTCCGATGGATTCGCTAACAGAAACTTCATGCAACTGATCCACGATGAT
TCCCTGACTTTCAAGGAGGATATCCAAAAGGCTCAAGTGTCCGGACAAGGAGATTCCCTGCACGAGCACA
TCGCTAACCTGGCTGGATCCCCAGCTATCAAGAAGGGAATCCTGCAAACTGTGAAGGTGGTGGATGAGCT
GGTGAAGGTGATGGGAAGACACAAGCCAGAGAACATCGTGATCGAGATGGCTAGAGAGAACCAAACTACT
CAAAAGGGACAAAAGAACTCCAGAGAGAGAATGAAGAGAATCGAGGAGGGAATCAAGGAGCTGGGATCCC
AAATCCTGAAGGAGCACCCAGTGGAGAACACTCAACTGCAAAACGAGAAGCTGTACCTGTACTACCTGCA
AAACGGAAGAGATATGTACGTGGATCAAGAGCTGGATATCAACAGACTGTCCGATTACGATGTGGATCAC
ATCGTGCCACAATCCTTCCTGAAGGATGATTCCATCGATAACAAGGTGCTGACTAGATCCGATAAGAACA
GAGGAAAGTCCGATAACGTGCCATCCGAGGAGGTGGTGAAGAAGATGAAGAACTACTGGAGACAACTGCT
GAACGCTAAGCTGATCACTCAAAGAAAGTTCGATAACCTGACTAAGGCTGAGAGAGGAGGACTGTCCGAG
CTGGATAAGGCTGGATTCATCAAGAGACAACTGGTGGAGACTAGACAAATCACTAAGCACGTGGCTCAAA
TCCTGGATTCCAGAATGAACACTAAGTACGATGAGAACGATAAGCTGATCAGAGAGGTGAAGGTGATCAC
TCTGAAGTCCAAGCTGGTGTCCGATTTCAGAAAGGATTTCCAATTCTACAAGGTGAGAGAGATCAACAAC
TACCACCACGCTCACGATGCTTACCTGAACGCTGTGGTGGGAACTGCTCTGATCAAGAAGTACCCAAAGC
TGGAGTCCGAGTTCGTGTACGGAGATTACAAGGTGTACGATGTGAGAAAGATGATCGCTAAGTCCGAGCA
AGAGATCGGAAAGGCTACTGCTAAGTACTTCTTCTACTCCAACATCATGAACTTCTTCAAGACTGAGATC
ACTCTGGCTAACGGAGAGATCAGAAAGAGACCACTGATCGAGACTAACGGAGAGACTGGAGAGATCGTGT
GGGATAAGGGAAGAGATTTCGCTACTGTGAGAAAGGTGCTGTCCATGCCACAAGTGAACATCGTGAAGAA
GACTGAGGTGCAAACTGGAGGATTCTCCAAGGAGTCCATCCTGCCAAAGAGAAACTCCGATAAGCTGATC
GCTAGAAAGAAGGATTGGGATCCAAAGAAGTACGGAGGATTCGATTCCCCAACTGTGGCTTACTCCGTGC
TGGTGGTGGCTAAGGTGGAGAAGGGAAAGTCCAAGAAGCTGAAGTCCGTGAAGGAGCTGCTGGGAATCAC
TATCATGGAGAGATCCTCCTTCGAGAAGAACCCAATCGATTTCCTGGAGGCTAAGGGATACAAGGAGGTG
AAGAAGGATCTGATCATCAAGCTGCCAAAGTACTCCCTGTTCGAGCTGGAGAACGGAAGAAAGAGAATGC
TGGCTTCCGCTGGAGAGCTGCAAAAGGGAAACGAGCTGGCTCTGCCATCCAAGTACGTGAACTTCCTGTA
CCTGGCTTCCCACTACGAGAAGCTGAAGGGATCCCCAGAGGATAACGAGCAAAAGCAACTGTTCGTGGAG
CAACACAAGCACTACCTGGATGAGATCATCGAGCAAATCTCCGAGTTCTCCAAGAGAGTGATCCTGGCTG
ATGCTAACCTGGATAAGGTGCTGTCCGCTTACAACAAGCACAGAGATAAGCCAATCAGAGAGCAAGCTGA
GAACATCATCCACCTGTTCACTCTGACTAACCTGGGAGCTCCAGCTGCTTTCAAGTACTTCGATACTACT
ATCGATAGAAAGAGATACACTTCCACTAAGGAGGTGCTGGATGCTACTCTGATCCACCAATCCATCACTG
GACTGTACGAGACTAGAATCGATCTGTCCCAACTGGGAGGAGATCTGCAACCAAAGAAGAAGAGAAAGGT
GGGAGGATGA
