>Addgene plasmid #59187 | G10 Cas9 MDC123 | depositor partial sequence | sequence record 91758 | Bar
ATGAGCCCAGAACGACGCCCGGCCGACATCCGCCGTGCCACCGAGGCGGACATGCCGGCGGTCTGCACCA
TCGTCAACCACTACATCGAGACAAGCACGGTCAACTTCCGTACCGAGCCGCAGGAACCGCAGGAGTGGAC
GGACGACCTCGTCCGTCTGCGGGAGCGCTATCCCTGGCTCGTCGCCGAGGTGGACGGCGAGGTCGCCGGC
ATCGCCTACGCGGGCCCCTGGAAGGCACGCAACGCCTACGACTGGACGGCCGAGTCGACCGTGTACGTCT
CCCCCCGCCACCAGCGGACGGGACTGGGCTCCACGCTCTACACCCACCTGCTGAAGTCCCTGGAGGCACA
GGGCTTCAAGAGCGTGGTCGCTGTCATCGGGCTGCCCAACGACCCGAGCGTGCGCATGCACGAGGCGCTC
GGATATGCCCCCCGCGGCATGCTGCGGGCGGCCGGCTTCAAGCACGGGAACTGGCATGACGTGGGTTTCT
GGCAGCTGGACTTCAGCCTGCCGGTACCGCCCCGTCCGGTCCTGCCCGTCACCGAGATTTGA
